>Addgene plasmid #234951 | pHAGE2-EF1a-E1MLS-2xFLAG-LigD-IRES-tdTomato | addgene full sequence | sequence record 467430 | Addgene NGS Result
CCCCACCTGGCGACAGGTGCCTCTGCGGCCAAAAGCCACGTGTATAAGATACACCTGCAAAGGCGGCACA
ACCCCAGTGCCACGTTGTGAGTTGGATAGTTGTGGAAAGAGTCAAATGGCTCTCCTCAAGCGTATTCAAC
AAGGGGCTGAAGGATGCCCAGAAGGTACCCCATTGTATGGGATCTGATCTGGGGCCTCGGTGCACATGCT
TTACATGTGTTTAGTCGAGGTTAAAAAAACGTCTAGGCCCCCCGAACCACGGGGACGTGGTTTTCCTTTG
AAAAACACGATGATAATATGGCCACACATATGGTGAGCAAGGGCGAGGAGGTCATCAAAGAGTTCATGCG
CTTCAAGGTGCGCATGGAGGGCTCCATGAACGGCCACGAGTTCGAGATCGAGGGCGAGGGCGAGGGCCGC
CCCTACGAGGGCACCCAGACCGCCAAGCTGAAGGTGACCAAGGGCGGCCCCCTGCCCTTCGCCTGGGACA
TCCTGTCCCCCCAGTTCATGTACGGCTCCAAGGCGTACGTGAAGCACCCCGCCGACATCCCCGATTACAA
GAAGCTGTCCTTCCCCGAGGGCTTCAAGTGGGAGCGCGTGATGAACTTCGAGGACGGCGGTCTGGTGACC
GTGACCCAGGACTCCTCCCTGCAGGACGGCACGCTGATCTACAAGGTGAAGATGCGCGGCACCAACTTCC
CCCCCGACGGCCCCGTAATGCAGAAGAAGACCATGGGCTGGGAGGCCTCCACCGAGCGCCTGTACCCCCG
CGACGGCGTGCTGAAGGGCGAGATCCACCAGGCCCTGAAGCTGAAGGACGGCGGCCACTACCTGGTGGAG
TTCAAGACCATCTACATGGCCAAGAAGCCCGTGCAACTGCCCGGCTACTACTACGTGGACACCAAGCTGG
ACATCACCTCCCACAACGAGGACTACACCATCGTGGAACAGTACGAGCGCTCCGAGGGCCGCCACCACCT
GTTCCTGGGGCATGGCACCGGCAGCACCGGCAGCGGCAGCTCCGGCACCGCCTCCTCCGAGGACAACAAC
ATGGCCGTCATCAAAGAGTTCATGCGCTTCAAGGTGCGCATGGAGGGCTCCATGAACGGCCACGAGTTCG
AGATCGAGGGCGAGGGCGAGGGCCGCCCCTACGAGGGCACCCAGACCGCCAAGCTGAAGGTGACCAAGGG
CGGCCCCCTGCCCTTCGCCTGGGACATCCTGTCCCCCCAGTTCATGTACGGCTCCAAGGCGTACGTGAAG
CACCCCGCCGACATCCCCGATTACAAGAAGCTGTCCTTCCCCGAGGGCTTCAAGTGGGAGCGCGTGATGA
ACTTCGAGGACGGCGGTCTGGTGACCGTGACCCAGGACTCCTCCCTGCAGGACGGCACGCTGATCTACAA
GGTGAAGATGCGCGGCACCAACTTCCCCCCCGACGGCCCCGTAATGCAGAAGAAGACCATGGGCTGGGAG
GCCTCCACCGAGCGCCTGTACCCCCGCGACGGCGTGCTGAAGGGCGAGATCCACCAGGCCCTGAAGCTGA
AGGACGGCGGCCACTACCTGGTGGAGTTCAAGACCATCTACATGGCCAAGAAGCCCGTGCAACTGCCCGG
CTACTACTACGTGGACACCAAGCTGGACATCACCTCCCACAACGAGGACTACACCATCGTGGAACAGTAC
GAGCGCTCCGAGGGCCGCCACCACCTGTTCCTGTACGGCATGGACGAGCTGTACAAGTAAATCGATAGAT
CCTAATCAACCTCTGGATTACAAAATTTGTGAAAGATTGACTGGTATTCTTAACTATGTTGCTCCTTTTA
CGCTATGTGGATACGCTGCTTTAATGCCTTTGTATCATGCTATTGCTTCCCGTATGGCTTTCATTTTCTC
CTCCTTGTATAAATCCTGGTTGCTGTCTCTTTATGAGGAGTTGTGGCCCGTTGTCAGGCAACGTGGCGTG
GTGTGCACTGTGTTTGCTGACGCAACCCCCACTGGTTGGGGCATTGCCACCACCTGTCAGCTCCTTTCCG
GGACTTTCGCTTTCCCCCTCCCTATTGCCACGGCGGAACTCATCGCCGCCTGCCTTGCCCGCTGCTGGAC
AGGGGCTCGGCTGTTGGGCACTGACAATTCCGTGGTGTTGTCGGGGAAATCATCGTCCTTTCCTTGGCTG
CTCGCCTGTGTTGCCACCTGGATTCTGCGCGGGACGTCCTTCTGCTACGTCCCTTCGGCCCTCAATCCAG
CGGACCTTCCTTCCCGCGGCCTGCTGCCGGCTCTGCGGCCTCTTCCGCGTCTTCGCCTTCGCCCTCAGAC
GAGTCGGATCTCCCTTTGGGCCGCCTCCCCGCCTGGTACCTTTAAGACCAATGACTTACAAGGCAGCTGT
AGATCTTAGCCACTTTTTAAAAGAAAAGGGGGGACTGGAAGGGCTAATTCACTCCCAACGAAGACAAGAT
CACCTGCAGGACAGGCGCGCCCTGCTTTTTGCTTGTACTGGGTCTCTCTGGTTAGACCAGATCTGAGCCT
GGGAGCTCTCTGGCTAACTAGGGAACCCACTGCTTAAGCCTCAATAAAGCTTGCCTTGAGTGCTTCAAGT
AGTGTGTGCCCGTCTGTTGTGTGACTCTGGTAACTAGAGATCCCTCAGACCCTTTTAGTCAGTGTGGAAA
ATCTCTAGCACCCGGGCGATTAAGGAAAGGGCTAGATCATTCTTGAAGACGAAAGGGCCTCGTGATACGC
CTATTTTTATAGGTTAATGTCATGATAATAATGGTTTCTTAGACGTCAGGTGGCACTTTTCGGGGAAATG
TGCGCGGAACCCCTATTTGTTTATTTTTCTAAATACATTCAAATATGTATCCGCTCATGAGACAATAACC
CTGATAAATGCTTCAATAATATTGAAAAAGGAAGAGTATGAGTATTCAACATTTCCGTGTCGCCCTTATT
CCCTTTTTTGCGGCATTTTGCCTTCCTGTTTTTGCTCACCCAGAAACGCTGGTGAAAGTAAAAGATGCTG
AAGATCAGTTGGGTGCACGAGTGGGTTACATCGAACTGGATCTCAACAGCGGTAAGATCCTTGAGAGTTT
TCGCCCCGAAGAACGTTTTCCAATGATGAGCACTTTTAAAGTTCTGCTATGTGGCGCGGTATTATCCCGT
GTTGACGCCGGGCAAGAGCAACTCGGTCGCCGCATACACTATTCTCAGAATGACTTGGTTGAGTACTCAC
CAGTCACAGAAAAGCATCTTACGGATGGCATGACAGTAAGAGAATTATGCAGTGCTGCCATAACCATGAG
TGATAACACTGCGGCCAACTTACTTCTGACAACGATCGGAGGACCGAAGGAGCTAACCGCTTTTTTGCAC
AACATGGGGGATCATGTAACTCGCCTTGATCGTTGGGAACCGGAGCTGAATGAAGCCATACCAAACGACG
AGCGTGACACCACGATGCCTGTAGCAATGGCAACAACGTTGCGCAAACTATTAACTGGCGAACTACTTAC
TCTAGCTTCCCGGCAACAATTAATAGACTGGATGGAGGCGGATAAAGTTGCAGGACCACTTCTGCGCTCG
GCCCTTCCGGCTGGCTGGTTTATTGCTGATAAATCTGGAGCCGGTGAGCGTGGGTCTCGCGGTATCATTG
CAGCACTGGGGCCAGATGGTAAGCCCTCCCGTATCGTAGTTATCTACACGACGGGGAGTCAGGCAACTAT
GGATGAACGAAATAGACAGATCGCTGAGATAGGTGCCTCACTGATTAAGCATTGGTAACTGTCAGACCAA
GTTTACTCATATATACTTTAGATTGATTTAAAACTTCATTTTTAATTTAAAAGGATCTAGGTGAAGATCC
TTTTTGATAATCTCATGACCAAAATCCCTTAACGTGAGTTTTCGTTCCACTGAGCGTCAGACCCCGTAGA
AAAGATCAAAGGATCTTCTTGAGATCCTTTTTTTCTGCGCGTAATCTGCTGCTTGCAAACAAAAAAACCA
CCGCTACCAGCGGTGGTTTGTTTGCCGGATCAAGAGCTACCAACTCTTTTTCCGAAGGTAACTGGCTTCA
GCAGAGCGCAGATACCAAATACTGTTCTTCTAGTGTAGCCGTAGTTAGGCCACCACTTCAAGAACTCTGT
AGCACCGCCTACATACCTCGCTCTGCTAATCCTGTTACCAGTGGCTGCTGCCAGTGGCGATAAGTCGTGT
CTTACCGGGTTGGACTCAAGACGATAGTTACCGGATAAGGCGCAGCGGTCGGGCTGAACGGGGGGTTCGT
GCACACAGCCCAGCTTGGAGCGAACGACCTACACCGAACTGAGATACCTACAGCGTGAGCTATGAGAAAG
CGCCACGCTTCCCGAAGGGAGAAAGGCGGACAGGTATCCGGTAAGCGGCAGGGTCGGAACAGGAGAGCGC
ACGAGGGAGCTTCCAGGGGGAAACGCCTGGTATCTTTATAGTCCTGTCGGGTTTCGCCACCTCTGACTTG
AGCGTCGATTTTTGTGATGCTCGTCAGGGGGGCGGAGCCTATGGAAAAACGCCAGCAACGCGGCCTTTTT
ACGGTTCCTGGCCTTTTGCTGGCCTTTTGCTCACATGTTCTTTCCTGCGTTATCCCCTGATTCTGTGGAT
AACCGTATTACCGCCTTTGAGTGAGCTGATACCGCTCGCCGCAGCCGAACGACCGAGCGCAGCGAGTCAG
TGAGCGAGGAAGCGGAAGAGCGCCCAATACGCAAACCGCCTCTCCCCGCGCGTTGGCCGATTCATTAATG
CAGCAAGCTCATGGCTGACTAATTTTTTTTATTTATGCAGAGGCCGAGGCCGCCTCGGCCTCTGAGCTAT
TCCAGAAGTAGTGAGGAGGCTTTTTTGGAGGCCTAGGCTTTTGCAAAAAGCTCCCCGTGGCACGACAGGT
TTCCCGACTGGAAAGCGGGCAGTGAGCGCAACGCAATTAATGTGAGTTAGCTCACTCATTAGGCACCCCA
GGCTTTACACTTTATGCTTCCGGCTCGTATGTTGTGTGGAATTGTGAGCGGATAACAATTTCACACAGGA
AACAGCTATGACATGATTACGAATTTCACAAATAAAGCATTTTTTTCACTGCATTCTAGTTGTGGTTTGT
CCAAACTCATCAATGTATCTTATCATGTCTGGATCAACTGGATAACTCAAGCTAACCAAAATCATCCCAA
ACTTCCCACCCCATACCCTATTACCACTGCCAATTACCTGTGGTTTCATTTACTCTAAACCTGTGATTCC
TCTGAATTATTTTCATTTTAAAGAAATTGTATTTGTTAAATATGTACTACAAACTTAGTAGTTGGAAGGG
CTAATTCACTCCCAAAGAAGACAAGATATCCTTGATCTGTGGATCTACCACACACAAGGCTACTTCCCTG
ATTAGCAGAACTACACACCAGGGCCAGGGGTCAGATATCCACTGACCTTTGGATGGTGCTACAAGCTAGT
ACCAGTTGAGCCAGATAAGGTAGAAGAGGCCAATAAAGGAGAGAACACCAGCTTGTTACACCCTGTGAGC
CTGCATGGGATGGATGACCCGGAGAGAGAAGTGTTAGAGTGGAGGTTTGACAGCCGCCTAGCATTTCATC
ACGTGGCCCGAGAGCTGCATCCGGAGTACTTCAAGAACTGCTGATATCGAGCTTGCTACAAGGGACTTTC
CGCTGGGGACTTTCCAGGGAGGCGTGGCCTGGGCGGGACTGGGGAGTGGCGAGCCCTCAGATCCTGCATA
TAAGCAGCTGCTTTTTGCCTGTACTGGGTCTCTCTGGTTAGACCAGATCTGAGCCTGGGAGCTCTCTGGC
TAACTAGGGAACCCACTGCTTAAGCCTCAATAAAGCTTGCCTTGAGTGCTTCAAGTAGTGTGTGCCCGTC
TGTTGTGTGACTCTGGTAACTAGAGATCCCTCAGACCCTTTTAGTCAGTGTGGAAAATCTCTAGCAGTGG
CGCCCGAACAGGGACTTGAAAGCGAAAGGGAAACCAGAGGAGCTCTCTCGACGCAGGACTCGGCTTGCTG
AAGCGCGCACGGCAAGAGGCGAGGGGCGGCGACTGGTGAGTACGCCAAAAATTTTGACTAGCGGAGGCTA
GAAGGAGAGAGATGGGTGCGAGAGCGTCAGTATTAAGCGGGGGAGAATTAGATCGCGATGGGAAAAAATT
CGGTTAAGGCCAGGGGGAAAGAAAAAATATAAATTAAAACATATAGTATGGGCAAGCAGGGAGCTAGAAC
GATTCGCAGTTAATCCTGGCCTGTTAGAAACATCAGAAGGCTGTAGACAAATACTGGGACAGCTACAACC
ATCCCTTCAGACAGGATCAGAAGAACTTAGATCATTATATAATACAGTAGCAACCCTCTATTGTGTGCAT
CAAAGGATAGAGATAAAAGACACCAAGGAAGCTTTAGACAAGATAGAGGAAGAGCAAAACAAAAGTAAGA
CCACCGCACAGCAAGCGGCCGGCCGCTGATCTTCAGACCTGGAGGAGGAGATATGAGGGACAATTGGAGA
AGTGAATTATATAAATATAAAGTAGTAAAAATTGAACCATTAGGAGTAGCACCCACCAAGGCAAAGAGAA
GAGTGGTGCAGAGAGAAAAAAGAGCAGTGGGAATAGGAGCTTTGTTCCTTGGGTTCTTGGGAGCAGCAGG
AAGCACTATGGGCGCAGCGTCAATGACGCTGACGGTACAGGCCAGACAATTATTGTCTGGTATAGTGCAG
CAGCAGAACAATTTGCTGAGGGCTATTGAGGCGCAACAGCATCTGTTGCAACTCACAGTCTGGGGCATCA
AGCAGCTTCAGGCAAGAATCCTGGCTGTGGAAAGATACCTAAAGGATCAACAGCTCCTGGGGATTTGGGG
TTGCTCTGGAAAACTCATTTGCACCACTGCTGTGCCTTGGAATGCTAGTTGGAGTAATAAATCTCTGGAA
CAGATTTGGAATCACACGACCTGGATGGAGTGGGACAGAGAAATTAACAATTACACAAGCTTAATACACT
CCTTAATTGAAGAATCGCAAAACCAGCAAGAAAAGAATGAACAAGAATTATTGGAATTAGATAAATGGGC
AAGTTTGTGGAATTGGTTTAACATAACAAATTGGCTGTGGTATATAAAATTATTCATAATGATAGTAGGA
GGCTTGGTAGGTTTAAGAATAGTTTTTGCTGTACTTTCTATAGTGAATAGAGTTAGGCAGGGATATTCAC
CATTATCGTTTCAGACCCACCTCCCAACCCCGAGGGGACCCGACAGGCCCGAAGGAATAGAAGAAGAAGG
TGGAGAGAGAGACAGAGACAGATCCATTCGATTAGTGAACGGATCTCGACGGTATCGCCGAATTCACAAA
TGGCAGTATTCATCCACAATTTTAAAAGAAAAGGGGGGATTGGGGGGTACAGTGCAGGGGAAAGAATAGT
AGACATAATAGCAACAGACATACAAACTAAAGAATTACAAAAACAAATTACAAAAATTCAAAATTTTCGG
GTTTATTACAGGGACAGCAGAGATCCAGTTTGGACTAGTCGTGAGGCTCCGGTGCCCGTCAGTGGGCAGA
GCGCACATCGCCCACAGTCCCCGAGAAGTTGGGGGGAGGGGTCGGCAATTGAACCGGTGCCTAGAGAAGG
TGGCGCGGGGTAAACTGGGAAAGTGATGTCGTGTACTGGCTCCGCCTTTTTCCCGAGGGTGGGGGAGAAC
CGTATATAAGTGCAGTAGTCGCCGTGAACGTTCTTTTTCGCAACGGGTTTGCCGCCAGAACACAGGTAAG
TGCCGTGTGTGGTTCCCGCGGGCCTGGCCTCTTTACGGGTTATGGCCCTTGCGTGCCTTGAATTACTTCC
ACCTGGCTGCAGTACGTGATTCTTGATCCCGAGCTTCGGGTTGGAAGTGGGTGGGAGAGTTCGAGGCCTT
GCGCTTAAGGAGCCCCTTCGCCTCGTGCTTGAGTTGAGGCCTGGCCTGGGCGCTGGGGCCGCCGCGTGCG
AATCTGGTGGCACCTTCGCGCCTGTCTCGCTGCTTTCGATAAGTCTCTAGCCATTTAAAATTTTTGATGA
CCTGCTGCGACGCTTTTTTTCTGGCAAGATAGTCTTGTAAATGCGGGCCAAGATCTGCACACTGGTATTT
CGGTTTTTGGGGCCGCGGGCGGCGACGGGGCCCGTGCGTCCCAGCGCACATGTTCGGCGAGGCGGGGCCT
GCGAGCGCGGCCACCGAGAATCGGACGGGGGTAGTCTCAAGCTGGCCGGCCTGCTCTGGTGCCTGGCCTC
GCGCCGCCGTGTATCGCCCCGCCCTGGGCGGCAAGGCTGGCCCGGTCGGCACCAGTTGCGTGAGCGGAAA
GATGGCCGCTTCCCGGCCCTGCTGCAGGGAGCTCAAAATGGAGGACGCGGCGCTCGGGAGAGCGGGCGGG
TGAGTCACCCACACAAAGGAAAAGGGCCTTTCCGTCCTCAGCCGTCGCTTCATGTGACTCCACGGAGTAC
CGGGCGCCGTCCAGGCACCTCGATTAGTTCTCGAGCTTTTGGAGTACGTCGTCTTTAGGTTGGGGGGAGG
GGTTTTATGCGATGGAGTTTCCCCACACTGAGTGGGTGGAGACTGAAGTTAGGCCAGCTTGGCACTTGAT
GTAATTCTCCTTGGAATTTGCCCTTTTTGAGTTTGGATCTTGGTTCATTCTCAAGCCTCAGACAGTGGTT
CAAAGTTTTTTTCTTCCATTTCAGGTGTCGTGAAGCGGCCGCTTAATTAAGTTTCTCGCGGTGCCCTTGC
GGCGCAGCTGGGGTCGCGGCCCTGCTCCCCGCGCTTTCTTAAGGCCCGCGGGCGGCGCAGGAGCGGCACT
CGTGGCTGTGGTGGCTTCGGCAGCGGCTTCAGCAGATCGGCGGCATCAGCGGTAGCACCAGCACTAGCAG
CATGAGAAAAATGCTGGCTGCCGTGAGCCGAGTGCTGTCCGGGGCAAGTCAAAAGCCAGCCTCAAGAGTC
TTGGTGGCAAGTAGAAATTTCATTCATGGTACCGTCGACGACTACAAGGACGACGATGACAAGGACTACA
AAGACGATGACGACAAGGGATCCGGTTCAGCATCTGAGCAACGGGTCACTCTTACAAACGCTGATAAAGT
TTTGTACCCAGCAACTGGAACCACAAAATCTGACATTTTTGATTATTACGCAGGCGTCGCGGAGGTCATG
CTGGGACACATAGCAGGCAGGCCTGCGACCCGGAAACGATGGCCGAACGGGGTTGACCAACCGGCCTTTT
TTGAAAAGCAGCTTGCTCTCAGTGCTCCTCCATGGCTGTCCCGGGCTACCGTTGCCCATCGCTCCGGTAC
GACGACGTATCCAATCATAGATTCTGCGACTGGTCTTGCTTGGATTGCGCAGCAGGCCGCACTGGAAGTT
CATGTGCCCCAGTGGCGCTTTGTCGCTGAACCTGGCAGTGGGGAACTCAATCCAGGCCCAGCAACTCGGC
TTGTATTCGACCTGGACCCCGGAGAAGGCGTCATGATGGCTCAATTGGCGGAGGTCGCTAGGGCCGTGCG
GGACTTGTTGGCTGATATCGGACTTGTCACTTTCCCTGTAACATCCGGTTCCAAGGGGCTGCATCTGTAC
ACCCCCCTGGACGAGCCTGTCTCCAGTCGAGGAGCGACTGTTCTTGCTAAGCGAGTCGCTCAGAGGCTGG
AACAAGCCATGCCCGCACTCGTAACGAGCACTATGACAAAAAGTCTGAGGGCCGGCAAGGTTTTCGTCGA
TTGGTCTCAGAACTCCGGCAGTAAAACGACGATCGCACCCTACAGCTTGAGGGGTCGGACGCATCCCACA
GTCGCTGCGCCCAGGACGTGGGCAGAGCTGGACGACCCAGCACTGCGCCAACTCTCATATGACGAAGTCC
TTACACGAATTGCGCGCGATGGGGATCTTCTTGAACGCCTCGACGCAGATGCGCCTGTGGCTGATCGCTT
GACCAGATACCGCCGGATGCGCGACGCAAGCAAAACTCCTGAGCCCATACCTACTGCTAAGCCAGTAACT
GGCGATGGGAATACTTTTGTTATACAAGAACACCACGCACGGAGACCCCATTACGATTTCCGCTTGGAGT
GCGACGGGGTTCTTGTATCTTGGGCGGTGCCAAAAAACTTGCCTGACAACACCTCCGTGAACCATCTGGC
AATTCACACAGAAGACCATCCGCTTGAATACGCTACATTTGAGGGTGCGATTCCTTCTGGCGAATATGGC
GCTGGCAAGGTTATAATTTGGGACTCTGGAACCTACGATACTGAAAAGTTTCACGATGACCCACACACCG
GCGAAGTCATCGTTAATCTCCATGGGGGTAGAATCTCTGGCAGATATGCTCTGATCCGAACGAATGGAGA
CAGGTGGCTGGCACATAGGCTCAAGAACCAAAAAGACCAGAAGGTATTTGAGTTTGATAACTTGGCACCC
ATGCTTGCTACACACGGGACAGTCGCTGGACTCAAAGCCTCACAATGGGCTTTTGAAGGTAAATGGGATG
GATACCGGTTGCTTGTCGAGGCGGACCATGGAGCGGTTAGGCTTAGGTCACGCTCAGGGCGCGACGTGAC
TGCGGAGTATCCCCAACTTCGGGCACTGGCGGAAGATTTGGCCGACCACCACGTCGTACTGGATGGGGAA
GCAGTCGTCCTGGACAGTTCTGGAGTCCCCTCATTTTCCCAAATGCAGAATAGGGGTCGAGATACACGAG
TTGAGTTCTGGGCTTTCGACCTGCTGTACCTCGATGGGCGGGCGCTCTTGGGAACTCGCTATCAAGACAG
AAGGAAACTCCTGGAAACGCTTGCCAACGCAACTTCTCTTACAGTGCCGGAGCTTTTGCCAGGTGATGGG
GCTCAAGCCTTCGCTTGCTCAAGAAAACACGGATGGGAGGGTGTGATTGCCAAGAGGCGCGACAGTAGAT
ACCAGCCTGGGCGCAGATGCGCGAGCTGGGTCAAAGACAAACATTGGAACACACAAGAAGTTGTTATAGG
GGGCTGGAGGGCTGGAGAAGGTGGACGGTCTTCAGGTGTGGGAAGCCTTCTCATGGGCATACCCGGTCCA
GGTGGGTTGCAGTTCGCAGGCCGCGTAGGAACTGGGTTGTCAGAAAGGGAATTGGCGAACCTTAAGGAAA
TGTTGGCTCCACTCCACACTGACGAAAGCCCTTTCGATGTTCCTTTGCCGGCTCGAGATGCAAAAGGTAT
TACCTATGTAAAACCCGCCCTCGTTGCGGAAGTCCGCTACAGTGAATGGACCCCCGAGGGAAGGCTCAGA
CAAAGCAGTTGGAGAGGCCTGAGACCGGATAAAAAGCCGTCCGAAGTGGTCCGCGAAGCTAGCGCTCTGC
AGAAAAAACTCGAGGAGCTGGAACTGGATTCTAGATAAACCACGATCGTTATGCTGAGTATGTTAAGCTC
TTTATGACTGTTTTTGTAGTGGTATAGAGTACTGCAGAATACAGTAAGCTGCTCTATTGTAGCATTTCTT
GATGTTGCTTAGTCACTTATTTCATAAACAACTTAATGTTCTGAATAATTTCTTACTAAACATTTTGTTA
TTGGGCAAGTGATTGAAAATAGTAAATGCTTTGTGTGATTGAATCGAATTCAGGGCCCGTTTAAACGGAT
CCCTCCCCCCCCCCTAACGTTACTGGCCGAAGCCGCTTGGAATAAGGCCGGTGTGCGTTTGTCTATATGT
TATTTTCCACCATATTGCCGTCTTTTGGCAATGTGAGGGCCCGGAAACCTGGCCCTGTCTTCTTGACGAG
CATTCCTAGGGGTCTTTCCCCTCTCGCCAAAGGAATGCAAGGTCTGTTGAATGTCGTGAAGGAAGCAGTT
CCTCTGGAAGCTTCTTGAAGACAAACAACGTCTGTAGCGACCCTTTGCAGGCAGCGGAACC
Features (pLannotate 1.2.2; 26 found; start..end, strand, type, name):
    310..1737    +  CDS            tdTomato: tdTomato is a basic (constitutively fluorescent) orange fluorescent protein published in 2004, derived from Discosoma sp.. It is reported to be a somewhat slowly-maturing tandem dimer with low acid sensitivity.
   1754..2342    +  misc_feature   WPRE: woodchuck hepatitis virus posttranscriptional regulatory element
   2337..2447    +  CDS            nef (fragment): NEF_SIVS4 - Experimental evidence at protein level: Swiss-Prot protein existence level 1. Interferes with TCR signaling from the cell membrane. Interacts with CD247/TCRZ (TCR zeta chain) and exert potent down- regulation of cell surface TCR/CD3 complexes. From Simian immunodeficiency virus (isolate F236/smH4) (SIV-sm) (Simian immunodeficiency virus sooty mangabey monkey).
   2490..2670    +  LTR            5' LTR (truncated): truncated 5' long terminal repeat (LTR) from HIV-1
   2803..2907    +  promoter       AmpR promoter: bla
   2908..3768    +  CDS            AmpR: β-lactamase; bla; confers resistance to ampicillin, carbenicillin, and related antibiotics
   3939..4527    +  rep_origin     ori: high-copy-number ColE1/pMB1/pBR322/pUC origin of replication
   4710..4764    +  CDS            lacI (fragment): lac repressor; lacI; The lac repressor binds to the lac operator to inhibit transcription in E. coli. This inhibition can be relieved by adding lactose or isopropyl-β-D-thiogalactopyranoside (IPTG).
   4770..4863    +  rep_origin     SV40 ori (fragment): SV40 origin of replication
   4888..4925    +  CDS            lacI (fragment): lac repressor; lacI; The lac repressor binds to the lac operator to inhibit transcription in E. coli. This inhibition can be relieved by adding lactose or isopropyl-β-D-thiogalactopyranoside (IPTG).
   4938..4959    +  protein_bind   CAP binding site: CAP binding activates transcription in the presence of cAMP. E. coli catabolite activator protein
   4974..5004    +  promoter       lac promoter: promoter for the E. coli lac operon
   5008..5030    +  protein_bind   lac operator (fragment): The lac repressor binds to the lac operator to inhibit transcription in E. coli. This inhibition can be relieved by adding lactose or isopropyl-β-D-thiogalactopyranoside (IPTG). lac repressor encoded by lacI
   5062..5145    +  polyA_signal   SV40 poly(A) signal (fragment): SV40 polyadenylation signal
   5312..5641    +  CDS            nef (fragment): NEF_HV1BR - Experimental evidence at protein level: Swiss-Prot protein existence level 1. Extracellular Nef protein targets CD4(+) T-lymphocytes for apoptosis by interacting with CXCR4 surface receptors (PubMed:14990729). From Human immunodeficiency virus type 1 group M subtype B (isolate BRU/LAI) (HIV-1).
   5689..5946    +  LTR            5' LTR (truncated): truncated 5' long terminal repeat (LTR) from HIV-1
   5993..6118    +  misc_feature   HIV-1 Ψ: packaging signal of human immunodeficiency virus type 1
   6102..6440    +  CDS            HIV-1 gag (fragment): gag protein from human immunodeficiency virus 1; gag
   6564..6900    +  ncRNA          RRE: Accession: RF00036 - HIV Rev response element
   7225..7325    +  CDS            Rev (fragment): human immunodeficiency virus 1 (HIV-1) Rev protein; rev; enhances nuclear export of unspliced and incompletely spliced viral mRNAs
   7370..7487    +  misc_feature   cPPT/CTS: central polypurine tract and central termination sequence of HIV-1
   7535..8713    +  promoter       EF-1α promoter: strong constitutive promoter for human elongation factor EF-1α
   8892..8981    +  CDS            PDHA1 (fragment): ODPA_HUMAN - Also known as PHE1A. Experimental evidence at protein level: Swiss-Prot protein existence level 1. The pyruvate dehydrogenase complex catalyzes the overall conversion of pyruvate to acetyl-CoA and CO(2), and thereby links the glycolytic pathway to the tricarboxylic cycle. From Homo sapiens (Human).
   9003..9023    +  CDS            FLAG (fragment): FLAG® epitope tag, followed by an enterokinase cleavage site
   9054..11327   +  CDS            ligD: LIGD_MYCTU - Experimental evidence at protein level: Swiss-Prot protein existence level 1. In conjunction with endogenous or Mycobacterium phage Omega Ku (AC Q853W0) can reconstitute NHEJ in Saccharomyces cerevisiae. From Mycobacterium tuberculosis (strain ATCC 25618 / H37Rv).
  11725..296     +  misc_feature   IRES (across the origin): internal ribosome entry site (IRES) of the encephalomyocarditis virus (EMCV)
