[The description below was written by a language model from this plasmid's Addgene catalogue record and pLannotate feature annotations shown in this document.]
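Description:
pHAGE2-EF1a-E1MLS-2xFLAG-LigD-IRES-tdTomato is an HIV-1-based lentiviral transfer plasmid of about 11.9 kb, built on the pHAGE2-EF1a-MCS-IRES-tdTomato backbone for expression in mammalian cells. In bacteria it is maintained through a high-copy ColE1/pUC-type origin and selected with ampicillin via the β-lactamase gene. The lentiviral portion carries the usual cis-acting elements: HIV-1 LTR sequences flanking the cassette, the Ψ packaging signal with an adjoining gag fragment, the Rev response element for nuclear export of the unspliced genomic RNA, and the cPPT/CTS, which aids nuclear import of the reverse-transcribed genome. A WPRE sits downstream of the reporter to enhance transcript stability and expression. Short fragments of nef, lacI, SV40 ori and SV40 poly(A) in the annotation appear to be backbone remnants rather than functional parts.

The payload is a bicistronic cassette driven by the constitutive human EF-1α promoter. The first cistron encodes Mycobacterium tuberculosis LigD, the bacterial non-homologous end-joining ligase, codon-optimized for human cells. At its N terminus it is fused to the mitochondrial localization signal of the pyruvate dehydrogenase E1 subunit (annotated as a PDHA1 fragment), followed by a FLAG epitope (2xFLAG by name, though the automated annotation marks only a single partial FLAG match) for detection. An EMCV IRES then permits cap-independent translation of tdTomato from the same transcript, so that red-orange fluorescence marks transduced or transfected cells and allows them to be sorted. According to the associated publication title, mito-LigD is used to reconstitute end-joining in human mitochondria in order to engineer mtDNA deletions.
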