Addgene plasmid #234951: pHAGE2-EF1a-E1MLS-2xFLAG-LigD-IRES-tdTomato
Purpose: Human codon optimized LigD (Mycobacterium) with N-terminal E1 MLS expressing plasmid
Depositing lab: Agnel Sfeir. Depositing organization: Memorial Sloan-Kettering Cancer Center. Publication: Engineering mtDNA Deletions by Reconstituting End-Joining in Human Mitochondria. Fu Y, Land M, Cui R, Kavlashvili T, Kim M, Lieber T, Ryu KW, DeBitetto E, Masilionis I, Saha R, Takizawa M, Baker D, Tigano M, Reznik E, Sharma R, Chaligne R, Thompson CB, Pe'er D, Sfeir A. bioRxiv [Preprint]. 2024 Oct 17:2024.10.15.618543. doi: 10.1101/2024.10.15.618543. PubMed 39463974.
Backbone
  Vector backbone: pHAGE2-EF1a-MCS-IRES-tdTomato
  Vector type: Mammalian Expression, Lentiviral
Growth in bacteria
  Bacterial resistance: Ampicillin, 100 μg/mL
  Growth temperature: 30°C
  Growth strain: NEB Stable
  Copy number: High Copy
Gene/Insert
  Gene/Insert name: Human codon optimized LigD with N-terminal mitochondrial localization signal of pyruvate dehydrogenase E1 subunit (alt name: mito-LigD)
  Species: Mycobacterium tuberculosis
  Promoter: EF1A
  Tag / fusion protein: FLAG (N terminal on insert)
  Cloning method: Restriction Enzyme; 5′ cloning site Eco53kI (unknown if destroyed); 3′ cloning site PmeI (not destroyed)
  Sequencing primers: 5′ CGTCCAGGCACCTCGATTAG
Terms and licenses: Academic/Nonprofit Terms; Industry Terms: Not Available to Industry
How to cite: pHAGE2-EF1a-E1MLS-2xFLAG-LigD-IRES-tdTomato was a gift from Agnel Sfeir (Addgene plasmid # 234951 ; http://n2t.net/addgene:234951 ; RRID:Addgene_234951)
